Addgene plasmid #224391: pBAD02_CBASS_Rhodanobacter_denitrificans
Purpose: For expression of the type I CBASS system encoded by Rhodanobacter denitrificans
Depositing lab: Philip Kranzusch. Depositing organization: Dana-Farber Cancer Institute. Publication: A large-scale type I CBASS antiphage screen identifies the phage prohead protease as a key determinant of immune activation and evasion. Richmond-Buccola D, Hobbs SJ, Garcia JM, Toyoda H, Gao J, Shao S, Lee ASY, Kranzusch PJ. Cell Host Microbe. 2024 Jul 10;32(7):1074-1088.e5. doi: 10.1016/j.chom.2024.05.021. Epub 2024 Jun 24. PubMed 38917809.
Backbone
  Vector backbone: pBAD02
  Vector type: Bacterial Expression
Growth in bacteria
  Bacterial resistance: Ampicillin, 100 μg/mL
  Growth temperature: 37°C
  Growth strain: DH5alpha
  Copy number: High Copy
Gene/Insert
  Gene/Insert name: Phospholipase_RdCdnA
  Species: Rhodanobacter denitrificans 2APBS1
  Cloning method: Gene Synthesis
Terms and licenses: Academic/Nonprofit Terms; Industry Terms: Not Available to Industry
Depositor comments: Genome sourced from Integrated Microbial Genomes & Microbiomes (IMG/M), Genome 2506520041
How to cite: pBAD02_CBASS_Rhodanobacter_denitrificans was a gift from Philip Kranzusch (Addgene plasmid # 224391 ; http://n2t.net/addgene:224391 ; RRID:Addgene_224391)
