[The description below was written by a language model from this plasmid's Addgene catalogue record and pLannotate feature annotations shown in this document.]
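Description:
pBAD02_CBASS_Rhodanobacter_denitrificans is a bacterial expression plasmid of about 5.9 kb, built on the pBAD02 backbone, for arabinose-controlled expression in E. coli of the type I CBASS antiphage defence system from Rhodanobacter denitrificans 2APBS1. It replicates from a ColE1/pMB1-family origin and is catalogued as high copy. Only a short fragment of the rop gene remains, alongside the pBR322 bom (basis of mobility) region. Selection is by ampicillin through a β-lactamase gene driven by its own bla promoter.

The expression module is the standard pBAD arrangement. The araC regulator gene is transcribed divergently from the araBAD promoter, so downstream transcription is held low without L-arabinose and induced when the sugar is added. The rrnB T1 and T2 terminators close the transcription unit. The synthesized insert, named Phospholipase_RdCdnA, is not annotated in the feature table. By position, it would occupy the unannotated stretch of roughly 2.3 kb between the promoter and the terminators. The name indicates a two-gene operon encoding a phospholipase effector and the CD-NTase enzyme RdCdnA. In CBASS systems generally, the CD-NTase produces a cyclic nucleotide signal upon phage infection, and this signal activates the effector to kill the infected cell before phage replication completes. The record notes that the source sequence was drawn from a public microbial genome database, and it lists no epitope tags or reporters.

The stated purpose is expression of this CBASS operon, and the associated work was a large-scale screen of type I CBASS systems for antiphage activity. This fits use of the plasmid to reconstitute the system in a heterologous E. coli host for phage challenge and immune evasion studies.
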