Features (pLannotate 1.2.2; 9 found; start..end, strand, type, name):
    156..196     -  CDS            rop (fragment): Rop protein, which maintains plasmids at low copy number; rop
    318..1196    -  CDS            araC: L-arabinose regulatory protein; araC
   1223..1507    +  promoter       araBAD promoter: araBAD; promoter of the L-arabinose operon of E. coli; the araC regulatory gene is transcribed in the opposite direction (Guzman et al., 1995)
   3779..3850    +  terminator     rrnB T1 terminator: transcription terminator T1 from the E. coli rrnB gene
   3911..3938    +  terminator     rrnB T2 terminator: transcription terminator T2 from the E. coli rrnB gene
   3957..4048    +  promoter       AmpR promoter: bla
   4049..4909    +  CDS            AmpR: β-lactamase; bla; confers resistance to ampicillin, carbenicillin, and related antibiotics
   5080..5668    +  rep_origin     ori: high-copy-number ColE1/pMB1/pBR322/pUC origin of replication
   5854..54      -  misc_feature   bom (across the origin): basis of mobility region from pBR322
>Addgene plasmid #224391 | pBAD02_CBASS_Rhodanobacter_denitrificans | addgene full sequence | sequence record 444234 | Addgene NGS Result
ATAGTTAAGCCAGTATACACTCCGCTATCGCTACGTGACTGGGTCATGGCTGCGCCCCGACACCCGCCAA
CACCCGCTGACGCGCCCTGACGGGCTTGTCTGCTCCCGGCATCCGCTTACAGACAAGCTGTGACCGTCTC
CGGGAGCTGCATGTGTCAGAGGTTTTCACCGTCATCACCGAAACGCGCGAGGCAGCAGATCAATTCGCGC
GCGAAGGCGAAGCGGCATGCATAATGTGCCTGTCAAATGGACGAAGCAGGGATTCTGCAAACCCTATGCT
ACTCCGTCAAGCCGTCAATTGTCTGATTCGTTACCAATTATGACAACTTGACGGCTACATCATTCACTTT
TTCTTCACAACCGGCACGGAACTCGCTCGGGCTGGCCCCGGTGCATTTTTTAAATACCCGCGAGAAATAG
AGTTGATCGTCAAAACCAACATTGCGACCGACGGTGGCGATAGGCATCCGGGTGGTGCTCAAAAGCAGCT
TCGCCTGGCTGATACGTTGGTCCTCGCGCCAGCTTAAGACGCTAATCCCTAACTGCTGGCGGAAAAGATG
TGACAGACGCGACGGCGACAAGCAAACATGCTGTGCGACGCTGGCGATATCAAAATTGCTGTCTGCCAGG
TGATCGCTGATGTACTGACAAGCCTCGCGTACCCGATTATCCATCGGTGGATGGAGCGACTCGTTAATCG
CTTCCATGCGCCGCAGTAACAATTGCTCAAGCAGATTTATCGCCAGCAGCTCCGAATAGCGCCCTTCCCC
TTGCCCGGCGTTAATGATTTGCCCAAACAGGTCGCTGAAATGCGGCTGGTGCGCTTCATCCGGGCGAAAG
AACCCCGTATTGGCAAATATTGACGGCCAGTTAAGCCATTCATGCCAGTAGGCGCGCGGACGAAAGTAAA
CCCACTGGTGATACCATTCGCGAGCCTCCGGATGACGACCGTAGTGATGAATCTCTCCTGGCGGGAACAG
CAAAATATCACCCGGTCGGCAAACAAATTCTCGTCCCTGATTTTTCACCACCCCCTGACCGCGAATGGTG
AGATTGAGAATATAACCTTTCATTCCCAGCGGTCGGTCGATAAAAAAATCGAGATAACCGTTGGCCTCAA
TCGGCGTTAAACCCGCCACCAGATGGGCATTAAACGAGTATCCCGGCAGCAGGGGATCATTTTGCGCTTC
AGCCATACTTTTCATACTCCCGCCATTCAGAGAAGAAACCAATTGTCCATATTGCATCAGACATTGCCGT
CACTGCGTCTTTTACTGGCTCTTCTCGCTAACCAAACCGGTAACCCCGCTTATTAAAAGCATTCTGTAAC
AAAGCGGGACCAAAGCCATGACAAAAACGCGTAACAAAAGTGTCTATAATCACGGCAGAAAAGTCCACAT
TGATTATTTGCACGGCGTCACACTTTGCTATGCCATAGCATTTTTATCCATAAGATTAGCGGATCCTACC
TGACGCTTTTTATCGCAACTCTCTACTGTTTCTCCATACCCGTTTTTTGGGCTAACAGGAGGAATTAACC
ATGAGCACGTCCGCAGTGGCTATCGGGCAGGGTTCGGAACGCCCACCTAACCAGCGATTCCAGATTCTTG
CCCTCTCCGGCGGGGGTTACCGCGGGTTATATACCGCGAAGATTTTGGCCGACCTCGAACAACATATCGG
GGCGCCCATTGGCCGCCATTTCGATCTCATCGCCGGCACATCCATCGGGGGCATCCTGGCCTTGGCGGTG
GCGCTGGAAATTCCCGCGGAGCGTATGGTGACGCTTTTCGAGCGGCACGGGGAAGCGATCTTTCGGCGTC
GGTGGTCGTTGCGCGGCATCGTCCGCGCCCCTTACTCGCAGGCACCGCTGGCCGCGTTGCTGGCGCAGGA
TGACCTGTTCGGTGATCGCCGTTTGGAGGCGTGCCTTCACCCGGTGCTGGTACCCACCATCAACTACAGC
ACTGGCCTCCCGGTGCTCTTCAAGACACCGCATCACCCGAATTTCTCCCGCGATTTCCGCTACCAGCTGA
TTGATGTGGCCTTGGCCACCAGTGCAGCCCCCGCATACTTTCCGCGCCACGTCTTCGATCATCGTCAGTA
CATCGATGGCGGACTCTTTGCCAACGCCCCGGGTTTGCTCGCCCTGCATGAGGCCCAACATTTCCTCGGC
CGCCCCCGGGAAGACATCTGCCTAGTCGCCATCGGCACCATGTCCGCGCGATTCACCGTTGACCCACGGC
GCAATCGGAGTGGTGGCACCTACGACTGGGGCGGCTGGCACCCGGCGGAAACGCCCAAGCGGTTGTTTGG
CGTCGCCATCTCCGCGCAGGAATCGCTGGTCCATCACCTGCTGGGCCATCAGCTGGCTCCTGGCCAATAC
TTCCACGTGGATGACGACCTGACCGATGCACGTGCTCGCGCGGTGGCACTCGACAAGGCCAACGCGGCCG
CACGCGAAGTGCTGCTTGGTGTGGGCGCCGAACGCGCGAAATGGTGTCTTGGTGACCCAGCTTTTCGGAC
CGTCCTCCAACACTCCCCCATCGCCCCCCGCTTCTACCACGGTATCCATGCCCACCACGAAGAAGGAGTC
GCTCGCGATGCTGTCACTGCATAAGTTGTTTTTGAACGCGGGCGCGCCCGACAGCTTCGATGAGGTGATT
GCGCCGACGGATAGTCAGCGTCGGACGCTGATGGCCGCCAAAAATGCCATTCGCGAGCATCTTCGCGCGG
ACATTCGGGCAGCTACAACTACCGTGCTTGGCATGGATCGCATGGTGACGCCGCGCTTTCGCACTCAGGG
TTCGTGGGCCTACAAGACCTGCGTGCAAGCCGCCCACCGCCCACCGCAGGAGATGGACTGGGATTTCGGC
GTCTATCTGCCGGTGACCGTGTGGGACGAGCATGCCCCGCCGGCCCGCATGGCCAAGTTGTATTTTGAGC
TGGTGGAACGTTCGCTGGGCCAATTGTGCGAACGCGAGGGCTGGCGACTGGAGCGTGGCAACACACGCTG
CGTTCGGATCCGAATTGCCGATTGGGCTCACATCGATGTGCCCCTGTATGCCGCCCCCGAGGCCAAGTTT
CACCAGGTAATGGAAAAAGCCGTGGCGTTGAATAGTGCCCACCATGCCTACCTTCACCTACGCGAAAGCG
CGGCGCTGGACGAAGCGCCGGAGCCCTTCTGGGAGCTGCTGGACGAGATCCATGTAGCAACGCGTGACGG
CCGCTGGCTGCCGTCCGATCCGGAGGCCGTGGCGAAGTGGTTCGATGATCAAGTGCTGGTGCATGGCGAG
CAGCTGCGGCGTGTGTGCTGCTACCTCAAGGCATGGCGCGACTATCACTGGCGCGATGGCGGCGGTCCGA
GTTCGGTATTGATCATGATCGTGGTTACTCAAGCGTTTGACGCCACCCCGCGACGCGATGATCTGGCCGT
CGAGCGGGCCGCCATGACACTCGCCCGGGCGTTGGGCGACGGGGTGTACGAGCGCGGCATTGACGGCGGC
GAGGAGGATTTTAACCGCATGTCATCCGGCGAGCGCCTGATCGCGGTGCAGCGGGCGGAGTCGCTGGCCC
GTCAGATGTCCCTTAGCCGCCACTTCGGGCCGGGCCTCAGGCAGACGGCTGTCGATAACGTGCGCGCGCA
GTTTGGCCCGCGCATCGCCGATAACTGCGAACTGGTGGCAGCCGACGATGGCACCGACGTGCGCCGCGTG
CCGGCCGCCCAAGTGGTGCCTCCGGTGGTGGGTGCCACGAAGGCCGGCTAATAAGAATTCCCAGGCATCA
AATAAAACGAAAGGCTCAGTCGAAAGACTGGGCCTTTCGTTTTATCTGTTGTTTGTCGGTGAACGCTCTC
CAGCTGGTACCATATGGCGGGCAGGACGCCCGCCATAAACTGCCAGGCATCAAATTAAGCAGAAGGCCAT
CCTGACGGATGGCCTTTTTGCGTTTCTACAAACTCTTTTGTTTATTTTTCTAAATACATTCAAATATGTA
TCCGCTCATGAGACAATAACCCTGATAAATGCTTCAATAATATTGAAAAAGGAAGAGTATGAGTATTCAA
CATTTCCGTGTCGCCCTTATTCCCTTTTTTGCGGCATTTTGCCTTCCTGTTTTTGCTCACCCAGAAACGC
TGGTGAAAGTAAAAGATGCTGAAGATCAGTTGGGTGCACGAGTGGGTTACATCGAACTGGATCTCAACAG
CGGTAAGATCCTTGAGAGTTTTCGCCCCGAAGAACGTTTTCCAATGATGAGCACTTTTAAAGTTCTGCTA
TGTGGCGCGGTATTATCCCGTGTTGACGCCGGGCAAGAGCAACTCGGTCGCCGCATACACTATTCTCAGA
ATGACTTGGTTGAGTACTCACCAGTCACAGAAAAGCATCTTACGGATGGCATGACAGTAAGAGAATTATG
CAGTGCTGCCATAACCATGAGTGATAACACTGCGGCCAACTTACTTCTGACAACGATCGGAGGACCGAAG
GAGCTAACCGCTTTTTTGCACAACATGGGGGATCATGTAACTCGCCTTGATCGTTGGGAACCGGAGCTGA
ATGAAGCCATACCAAACGACGAGCGTGACACCACGATGCCTGTAGCAATGGCAACAACGTTGCGCAAACT
ATTAACTGGCGAACTACTTACTCTAGCTTCCCGGCAACAATTAATAGACTGGATGGAGGCGGATAAAGTT
GCAGGACCACTTCTGCGCTCGGCCCTTCCGGCTGGCTGGTTTATTGCTGATAAATCTGGAGCCGGTGAGC
GTGGGTCTCGCGGTATCATTGCAGCACTGGGGCCAGATGGTAAGCCCTCCCGTATCGTAGTTATCTACAC
GACGGGGAGTCAGGCAACTATGGATGAACGAAATAGACAGATCGCTGAGATAGGTGCCTCACTGATTAAG
CATTGGTAACTGTCAGACCAAGTTTACTCATATATACTTTAGATTGATTTAAAACTTCATTTTTAATTTA
AAAGGATCTAGGTGAAGATCCTTTTTGATAATCTCATGACCAAAATCCCTTAACGTGAGTTTTCGTTCCA
CTGAGCGTCAGACCCCGTAGAAAAGATCAAAGGATCTTCTTGAGATCCTTTTTTTCTGCGCGTAATCTGC
TGCTTGCAAACAAAAAAACCACCGCTACCAGCGGTGGTTTGTTTGCCGGATCAAGAGCTACCAACTCTTT
TTCCGAAGGTAACTGGCTTCAGCAGAGCGCAGATACCAAATACTGTCCTTCTAGTGTAGCCGTAGTTAGG
CCACCACTTCAAGAACTCTGTAGCACCGCCTACATACCTCGCTCTGCTAATCCTGTTACCAGTGGCTGCT
GCCAGTGGCGATAAGTCGTGTCTTACCGGGTTGGACTCAAGACGATAGTTACCGGATAAGGCGCAGCGGT
CGGGCTGAACGGGGGGTTCGTGCACACAGCCCAGCTTGGAGCGAACGACCTACACCGAACTGAGATACCT
ACAGCGTGAGCTATGAGAAAGCGCCACGCTTCCCGAAGGGAGAAAGGCGGACAGGTATCCGGTAAGCGGC
AGGGTCGGAACAGGAGAGCGCACGAGGGAGCTTCCAGGGGGAAACGCCTGGTATCTTTATAGTCCTGTCG
GGTTTCGCCACCTCTGACTTGAGCGTCGATTTTTGTGATGCTCGTCAGGGGGGCGGAGCCTATGGAAAAA
CGCCAGCAACGCGGCCTTTTTACGGTTCCTGGCCTTTTGCTGGCCTTTTGCTCACATGTTCTTTCCTGCG
TTATCCCCTGATTCTGTGGATAACCGTATTACCGCCTTTGAGTGAGCTGATACCGCTCGCCGCAGCCGAA
CGACCGAGCGCAGCGAGTCAGTGAGCGAGGAAGCGGAAGAGCGCCTGATGCGGTATTTTCTCCTTACGCA
TCTGTGCGGTATTTCACACCGCATATGGTGCACTCTCAGTACAATCTGCTCTGATGCCGC
